Addgene plasmid #67420: pET-DEST42-ARL5A-V5-His6
Purpose: Expression of hArl5 with C-term V5 and His6 tag in E. coli
Depositing lab: Richard Kahn. Depositing organization: Emory University. Publication: Tool box: Plasmids for the expression or knockdown of human ARF Family GTPases (ARF/ARL/SAR) and their co-expression in bacteria with N-myristoyltransferases. Kerr SC, Kahn RA. Cell Logist. 2015 Sep 21;5(3):e1090523. doi: 10.1080/21592799.2015.1090523. eCollection 2015 Jul-Sep. PubMed 27057421.
Backbone
  Vector backbone: pET-DEST42
  Backbone manufacturer: Life Technologies
  Vector type: Bacterial Expression
Growth in bacteria
  Bacterial resistance: Ampicillin, 100 μg/mL
  Growth temperature: 37°C
  Growth strain: DH5alpha
  Copy number: High Copy
Gene/Insert
  Gene/Insert name: ARL5A (alt name: pRK10n-D42)
  Species: H. sapiens (human)
  Mutation: bp 70 C to T; silent mutation
  Entrez Gene: ARL5A (a.k.a. ARFLP5, ARL5)
  Promoter: T7/lacO
  Tag / fusion protein: V5 (C terminal on backbone); His (C terminal on backbone)
  Cloning method: Gateway Cloning
  Sequencing primers: 5′ T7; 3′ T7-term
Terms and licenses: Academic/Nonprofit Terms; Industry Terms: Not Available to Industry
How to cite: pET-DEST42-ARL5A-V5-His6 was a gift from Richard Kahn (Addgene plasmid # 67420 ; http://n2t.net/addgene:67420 ; RRID:Addgene_67420)
