[The description below was written by a language model from this plasmid's Addgene catalogue record.]
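Description:
pET-DEST42-ARL5A-V5-His6 is a bacterial expression plasmid built on the commercial Gateway destination vector pET-DEST42 and intended for producing human ARL5A (also known as ARL5 or ARFLP5), a member of the ARF family of small regulatory GTPases, in E. coli. The human open reading frame was introduced by Gateway recombination cloning, which places it in frame with the tags encoded downstream on the backbone, so the protein is made with a C-terminal V5 epitope followed by a His6 tag. The insert carries a single C-to-T change at base pair 70, recorded as silent, so the encoded protein sequence is unaffected. The plasmid is selected with ampicillin and is listed as high copy.

Transcription is driven by a T7/lacO promoter. In this arrangement the T7 promoter requires T7 RNA polymerase supplied by the expression host, while the lac operator lets the lac repressor hold expression down until induction. The use of a T7 terminator sequencing primer indicates that the cassette ends in a T7 terminator. The V5 epitope allows detection of the recombinant protein with anti-V5 antibodies, and the His6 tag supports purification by immobilised metal affinity chromatography.

The construct belongs to a toolbox of plasmids for expression or knockdown of human ARF, ARL and SAR GTPases, and serves as a source of tagged recombinant ARL5A. No feature table was supplied, so the origin of replication and other backbone elements are not detailed in the record.
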