>Addgene plasmid #67420 | pET-DEST42-ARL5A-V5-His6 | addgene partial sequence | sequence record 118053 | T7term 5'-GCTAGTTATTGCTCAGCGG-3'
TTCGGGCTTTGTTAGCAGCCGGATCAAACTCAATGGTGATGGTGATGATGACCGGTACGCGTAGAATCGA
GACCGAGGAGAGGGTTAGGGATAGGCTTACCTTCAAGCTTCGAATTGATCACCACTTTGTACAAGAAAGC
TGGGTCTCTAATCTTAAGTCGTGACATCATCCATTCAAGTCCTTGGCACAATCCCTCGCCAGTTAGAGCA
CAGCATGCCTGGATATGCCACTGGTGATCTTTAATAGAAGTTAGCTTCAAAAACTGGGAGATTTCTGCTA
CAGTCATGCATTCTTTAACATCTTGTTTATTAGCAAAAATCAGCAATCCAGCTTTTCTTAGGTCCTCATG
CGCTAACATTTTATAGAGTTCTTCTCTAGTTACAGAAATCCTCTCTCTGTCTGTACTGTCCACAACAACT
ATTACAAACTCTGTGTTAGTATAGTAAGTGTTCCAGGAAGAACGAAGAGATTCTTGGCCACCAATATCCC
ACATTAGGAAACGTGTATTATTAATCACTATCTCTTCTACATTACTTCCTATTGTAGGAGATGTATGTAC
AACTTCATTCATAGAAAATTGGTAAAGAATGGTAGTTTTCCCTGCATTATCCAACCCAACAATGATAACT
TTGTGCTCCTGGTGATTGAACAGTCTCCATATTCTAGTGAAGAGAATTCCCATGGTTCTATCTCCTTCTA
AGCCTGCTTTTTTGTACAAACTTGTGATATTCCTTCTTAAAGTTAAACAAAATTATTTCTAGAGGGGAAT
TGTTATCCGCTCACAATTCCCCTATAGTGAGTCGTATTAATTTCGCGGGATCGAGATCTCGATCCTCTAC
GCCGGACGCATCGTGGCCCGGCAT
